Addgene plasmid #132131: pDONR221_SLC37A1
Purpose: Gateway entry clone with codon-optimized ORF sequence for subcloning into custom expression vectors
Depositing lab: RESOLUTE Consortium & Giulio Superti-Furga. Depositing organization: CeMM Research Center for Molecular Medicine. Publication: The RESOLUTE consortium: unlocking SLC transporters for drug discovery. Superti-Furga G, Lackner D, Wiedmer T, Ingles-Prieto A, Barbosa B, Girardi E, Goldmann U, Gurtl B, Klavins K, Klimek C, Lindinger S, Lineiro-Retes E, Muller AC, Onstein S, Redinger G, Reil D, Sedlyarov V, Wolf G, Crawford M, Everley R, ... Steppan CM. Nat Rev Drug Discov. 2020 Jul;19(7):429-430. doi: 10.1038/d41573-020-00056-6. PubMed 32265506.
Backbone
  Vector backbone: pDONR221
  Backbone manufacturer: Thermo Fisher Scientific
  Backbone size w/o insert (bp): 2550
  Vector type: Mammalian Expression
Growth in bacteria
  Bacterial resistance: Kanamycin, 50 μg/mL
  Growth temperature: 37°C
  Growth strain: Stbl3
  Copy number: High Copy
Gene/Insert
  Gene/Insert name: SLC37A1
  Species: H. sapiens (human)
  Insert size (bp): 1599
  Entrez Gene: SLC37A1 (a.k.a. G3PP, FLJ22340)
  Cloning method: Gateway Cloning
  Sequencing primers: 5′ M13-fwd; 3′ M13-rev
Terms and licenses: Academic/Nonprofit Terms; Industry Terms
Depositor comments: For more information on the full Resolute plasmid collection, please see www.addgene.org/depositor-collections/re-solute/. Please provide your feedback on this plasmid to the RESOLUTE consortium by filling out their RESOLUTE repository feedback form: https://forms.office.com/Pages/ResponsePage.aspx?id=0e05yklzmkS7rjFGQL4N7z4feCLQvEJAmVcOCM_u885UN1JJRko0Ukg4TVQwNTZLOUxPQVJWT1NHUCQlQCN0PWcu
How to cite: pDONR221_SLC37A1 was a gift from RESOLUTE Consortium & Giulio Superti-Furga (Addgene plasmid # 132131 ; http://n2t.net/addgene:132131 ; RRID:Addgene_132131)
