[The description below was written by a language model from this plasmid's Addgene catalogue record and pLannotate feature annotations shown in this document.]
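Description:
pDONR221_SLC37A1 is a Gateway entry clone built on the pDONR221 backbone, carrying a codon-optimized open reading frame for human SLC37A1 (also known as G3PP), a member of the solute carrier family. The sequenced plasmid is about 4.1 kb, consistent with a roughly 2.55 kb backbone plus the 1,599 bp insert. It is maintained in E. coli at high copy through a ColE1/pUC-type origin of replication and is selected with kanamycin via an aminoglycoside phosphotransferase (KanR) gene.

The SLC37A1 coding sequence sits between attL1 and attL2 sites, the recombination sites used in the Gateway LR reaction, so the ORF can be transferred directionally into any attR-containing destination vector. Upstream of the cassette, the rrnB T1 and T2 transcription terminators shield the insert from read-through transcription originating in the backbone, which helps limit unintended expression in bacteria. A T7 promoter lies just beyond attL2 in reverse orientation, and short lacI and lacZα fragments are annotated as backbone remnants with no evident functional role. M13 forward and reverse primer sites flank the cassette for sequence verification.

Although the catalogue lists the vector type as mammalian expression, no eukaryotic promoter, polyadenylation signal, tag or reporter is annotated, so the plasmid itself is not an expression construct. It serves as a source clone for subcloning the transporter ORF into custom expression vectors. It belongs to a large consortium collection of SLC transporter clones assembled to support functional study of these proteins and drug discovery.
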