Features (pLannotate 1.2.2; 10 found; start..end, strand, type, name):
    121..213     +  CDS            lacI (fragment): lac repressor; lacI; The lac repressor binds to the lac operator to inhibit transcription in E. coli. This inhibition can be relieved by adding lactose or isopropyl-β-D-thiogalactopyranoside (IPTG).
    268..295     -  terminator     rrnB T2 terminator: transcription terminator T2 from the E. coli rrnB gene
    427..470     +  terminator     rrnB T1 terminator: Escherichia coli rrnB; transcription terminator T1 from the E. coli rrnB gene
    517..553     -  CDS            lacZα (fragment): LacZα fragment of β-galactosidase; lacZ fragment
    569..668     +  protein_bind   attL1: mutant version of attL; recombination site for the Gateway® LR reaction LR Clonase™
    674..2272    +  CDS            SLC37A1: G6PT2_HUMAN - Also known as G3PP From Homo sapiens (Human).
   2274..2373    -  protein_bind   attL2: mutant version of attL; recombination site for the Gateway® LR reaction LR Clonase™
   2391..2409    -  promoter       T7 promoter: promoter for bacteriophage T7 RNA polymerase
   2543..3352    +  CDS            KanR: aminoglycoside phosphotransferase; aph(3')-Ia; confers resistance to kanamycin in bacteria or G418 (Geneticin®) in eukaryotes
   3499..4087    +  rep_origin     ori: high-copy-number ColE1/pMB1/pBR322/pUC origin of replication
>Addgene plasmid #132131 | pDONR221_SLC37A1 | addgene full sequence | sequence record 263875 | Addgene NGS Result
CTTTCCTGCGTTATCCCCTGATTCTGTGGATAACCGTATTACCGCCTTTGAGTGAGCTGATACCGCTCGC
CGCAGCCGAACGACCGAGCGCAGCGAGTCAGTGAGCGAGGAAGCGGAAGAGCGCCCAATACGCAAACCGC
CTCTCCCCGCGCGTTGGCCGATTCATTAATGCAGCTGGCACGACAGGTTTCCCGACTGGAAAGCGGGCAG
TGAGCGCAACGCAATTAATACGCGTACCGCTAGCCAGGAAGAGTTTGTAGAAACGCAAAAAGGCCATCCG
TCAGGATGGCCTTCTGCTTAGTTTGATGCCTGGCAGTTTATGGCGGGCGTCCTGCCCGCCACCCTCCGGG
CCGTTGCTTCACAACGTTCAAATCCGCTCCCGGCGGATTTGTCCTACTCAGGAGAGCGTTCACCGACAAA
CAACAGATAAAACGAAAGGCCCAGTCTTCCGACTGAGCCTTTCGTTTTATTTGATGCCTGGCAGTTCCCT
ACTCTCGCGTTAACGCTAGCATGGATGTTTTCCCAGTCACGACGTTGTAAAACGACGGCCAGTCTTAAGC
TCGGGCCCCAAATAATGATTTTATTTTGACTGATAGTGACCTGTTCGTTGCAACACATTGATGAGCAATG
CTTTTTTATAATGCCAACTTTGTACAAAAAAGCAGGCTCCACCATGGCCAGGCTGCCTGCCGGCATCCGC
TTCATCATCTCCTTTTCTCGGGACCAGTGGTACAGAGCCTTCATCTTTATCCTGACCTTCCTGCTGTATG
CCTCTTTTCACCTGAGCAGGAAGCCAATCAGCATCGTGAAGGGCGAGCTGCACAAGTACTGCACAGCCTG
GGACGAGGCCGATGTGCGGTTCAGCTCCCAGAACAGAAAGAGCGGATCCGCCGCACCACACCAGCTGCCG
GATAACGAAACAGACTGCGGATGGGCCCCCTTCGACAAGAACAATTACCAGCAGCTGCTGGGCGCCCTGG
ATTATAGCTTCCTGTGCGCCTACGCCGTGGGCATGTATCTGTCTGGCATCATCGGCGAGCGGCTGCCTAT
CAGATACTATCTGACCTTCGGCATGCTGGCAAGCGGAGCCTTCACAGCCCTGTTTGGCCTGGGCTACTTT
TATAACATCCACTCCTTCGGCTTTTATGTGGTGACCCAGGTCATCAACGGACTGGTGCAGACCACAGGAT
GGCCAAGCGTGGTGACATGCCTGGGAAACTGGTTCGGCAAGGGCCGGAGAGGCCTGATCATGGGCGTGTG
GAACTCCCACACCTCTGTGGGCAATATCCTGGGCTCCCTGATCGCCGGCTACTGGGTGTCCACATGTTGG
GGCCTGTCTTTTGTGGTGCCTGGAGCAATCGTGGCAGCAATGGGAATCGTGTGCTTCCTGTTTCTGATCG
AGCACCCAAATGACGTGCGCTGTTCTAGCACCCTGGTGACACACTCTAAGGGCTATGAGAACGGCACCAA
TAGGCTGCGCCTGCAGAAGCAGATCCTGAAGTCCGAGAAGAACAAGCCCCTGGACCCTGAGATGCAGTGC
CTGCTGCTGAGCGATGGCAAGGGCTCCATCCACCCTAATCACGTGGTCATCCTGCCAGGCGATGGAGGAA
GCGGAACCGCAGCAATCTCCTTCACAGGCGCCCTGAAGATCCCCGGCGTGATCGAGTTCAGCCTGTGCCT
GCTGTTTGCCAAGCTGGTGTCCTACACCTTCCTGTTTTGGCTGCCTCTGTATATCACAAACGTGGACCAC
CTGGATGCCAAGAAGGCCGGCGAGCTGAGCACCCTGTTCGACGTGGGAGGAATCTTTGGAGGAATCCTGG
CAGGCGTGATCTCTGATAGGCTGGAGAAGCGCGCCAGCACATGTGGACTGATGCTGCTGCTGGCAGCACC
AACCCTGTACATCTTTAGCACAGTGTCCAAGATGGGCCTGGAGGCCACCATCGCCATGCTGCTGCTGTCT
GGCGCCCTGGTGAGCGGACCATATACCCTGATCACCACAGCCGTGTCCGCCGACCTGGGAACACACAAGT
CTCTGAAGGGCAACGCCCACGCCCTGTCTACCGTGACAGCCATCATCGATGGCACAGGCAGCGTGGGAGC
CGCCCTGGGACCACTGCTGGCAGGACTGCTGTCTCCTAGCGGATGGTCCAACGTGTTCTACATGCTGATG
TTTGCCGACGCCTGCGCCCTGCTGTTCCTGATCCGGCTGATCCACAAGGAGCTGTCCTGTCCAGGATCTG
CCACCGGCGATCAGGTGCCCTTTAAGGAGCAGGACCCAGCTTTCTTGTACAAAGTTGGCATTATAAGAAA
GCATTGCTTATCAATTTGTTGCAACGAACAGGTCACTATCAGTCAAAATAAAATCATTATTTGCCATCCA
GCTGATATCCCCTATAGTGAGTCGTATTACATGGTCATAGCTGTTTCCTGGCAGCTCTGGCCCGTGTCTC
AAAATCTCTGATGTTACATTGCACAAGATAAAAATATATCATCATGAACAATAAAACTGTCTGCTTACAT
AAACAGTAATACAAGGGGTGTTATGAGCCATATTCAACGGGAAACGTCGAGGCCGCGATTAAATTCCAAC
ATGGATGCTGATTTATATGGGTATAAATGGGCTCGCGATAATGTCGGGCAATCAGGTGCGACAATCTATC
GCTTGTATGGGAAGCCCGATGCGCCAGAGTTGTTTCTGAAACATGGCAAAGGTAGCGTTGCCAATGATGT
TACAGATGAGATGGTCAGACTAAACTGGCTGACGGAATTTATGCCTCTTCCGACCATCAAGCATTTTATC
CGTACTCCTGATGATGCATGGTTACTCACCACTGCGATCCCCGGAAAAACAGCATTCCAGGTATTAGAAG
AATATCCTGATTCAGGTGAAAATATTGTTGATGCGCTGGCAGTGTTCCTGCGCCGGTTGCATTCGATTCC
TGTTTGTAATTGTCCTTTTAACAGCGATCGCGTATTTCGTCTCGCTCAGGCGCAATCACGAATGAATAAC
GGTTTGGTTGATGCGAGTGATTTTGATGACGAGCGTAATGGCTGGCCTGTTGAACAAGTCTGGAAAGAAA
TGCATAAACTTTTGCCATTCTCACCGGATTCAGTCGTCACTCATGGTGATTTCTCACTTGATAACCTTAT
TTTTGACGAGGGGAAATTAATAGGTTGTATTGATGTTGGACGAGTCGGAATCGCAGACCGATACCAGGAT
CTTGCCATCCTATGGAACTGCCTCGGTGAGTTTTCTCCTTCATTACAGAAACGGCTTTTTCAAAAATATG
GTATTGATAATCCTGATATGAATAAATTGCAGTTTCATTTGATGCTCGATGAGTTTTTCTAATCAGAATT
GGTTAATTGGTTGTAACACTGGCAGAGCATTACGCTGACTTGACGGGACGGCGCAAGCTCATGACCAAAA
TCCCTTAACGTGAGTTACGCGTCGTTCCACTGAGCGTCAGACCCCGTAGAAAAGATCAAAGGATCTTCTT
GAGATCCTTTTTTTCTGCGCGTAATCTGCTGCTTGCAAACAAAAAAACCACCGCTACCAGCGGTGGTTTG
TTTGCCGGATCAAGAGCTACCAACTCTTTTTCCGAAGGTAACTGGCTTCAGCAGAGCGCAGATACCAAAT
ACTGTTCTTCTAGTGTAGCCGTAGTTAGGCCACCACTTCAAGAACTCTGTAGCACCGCCTACATACCTCG
CTCTGCTAATCCTGTTACCAGTGGCTGCTGCCAGTGGCGATAAGTCGTGTCTTACCGGGTTGGACTCAAG
ACGATAGTTACCGGATAAGGCGCAGCGGTCGGGCTGAACGGGGGGTTCGTGCACACAGCCCAGCTTGGAG
CGAACGACCTACACCGAACTGAGATACCTACAGCGTGAGCTATGAGAAAGCGCCACGCTTCCCGAAGGGA
GAAAGGCGGACAGGTATCCGGTAAGCGGCAGGGTCGGAACAGGAGAGCGCACGAGGGAGCTTCCAGGGGG
AAACGCCTGGTATCTTTATAGTCCTGTCGGGTTTCGCCACCTCTGACTTGAGCGTCGATTTTTGTGATGC
TCGTCAGGGGGGCGGAGCCTATGGAAAAACGCCAGCAACGCGGCCTTTTTACGGTTCCTGGCCTTTTGCT
GGCCTTTTGCTCACATGTT
