>Addgene plasmid #132131 | pDONR221_SLC37A1 | depositor partial sequence | sequence record 253662 | Codon-optimized ORF of SLC37A1
ATGGCCAGGCTGCCTGCCGGCATCCGCTTCATCATCTCCTTTTCTCGGGACCAGTGGTACAGAGCCTTCA
TCTTTATCCTGACCTTCCTGCTGTATGCCTCTTTTCACCTGAGCAGGAAGCCAATCAGCATCGTGAAGGG
CGAGCTGCACAAGTACTGCACAGCCTGGGACGAGGCCGATGTGCGGTTCAGCTCCCAGAACAGAAAGAGC
GGATCCGCCGCACCACACCAGCTGCCGGATAACGAAACAGACTGCGGATGGGCCCCCTTCGACAAGAACA
ATTACCAGCAGCTGCTGGGCGCCCTGGATTATAGCTTCCTGTGCGCCTACGCCGTGGGCATGTATCTGTC
TGGCATCATCGGCGAGCGGCTGCCTATCAGATACTATCTGACCTTCGGCATGCTGGCAAGCGGAGCCTTC
ACAGCCCTGTTTGGCCTGGGCTACTTTTATAACATCCACTCCTTCGGCTTTTATGTGGTGACCCAGGTCA
TCAACGGACTGGTGCAGACCACAGGATGGCCAAGCGTGGTGACATGCCTGGGAAACTGGTTCGGCAAGGG
CCGGAGAGGCCTGATCATGGGCGTGTGGAACTCCCACACCTCTGTGGGCAATATCCTGGGCTCCCTGATC
GCCGGCTACTGGGTGTCCACATGTTGGGGCCTGTCTTTTGTGGTGCCTGGAGCAATCGTGGCAGCAATGG
GAATCGTGTGCTTCCTGTTTCTGATCGAGCACCCAAATGACGTGCGCTGTTCTAGCACCCTGGTGACACA
CTCTAAGGGCTATGAGAACGGCACCAATAGGCTGCGCCTGCAGAAGCAGATCCTGAAGTCCGAGAAGAAC
AAGCCCCTGGACCCTGAGATGCAGTGCCTGCTGCTGAGCGATGGCAAGGGCTCCATCCACCCTAATCACG
TGGTCATCCTGCCAGGCGATGGAGGAAGCGGAACCGCAGCAATCTCCTTCACAGGCGCCCTGAAGATCCC
CGGCGTGATCGAGTTCAGCCTGTGCCTGCTGTTTGCCAAGCTGGTGTCCTACACCTTCCTGTTTTGGCTG
CCTCTGTATATCACAAACGTGGACCACCTGGATGCCAAGAAGGCCGGCGAGCTGAGCACCCTGTTCGACG
TGGGAGGAATCTTTGGAGGAATCCTGGCAGGCGTGATCTCTGATAGGCTGGAGAAGCGCGCCAGCACATG
TGGACTGATGCTGCTGCTGGCAGCACCAACCCTGTACATCTTTAGCACAGTGTCCAAGATGGGCCTGGAG
GCCACCATCGCCATGCTGCTGCTGTCTGGCGCCCTGGTGAGCGGACCATATACCCTGATCACCACAGCCG
TGTCCGCCGACCTGGGAACACACAAGTCTCTGAAGGGCAACGCCCACGCCCTGTCTACCGTGACAGCCAT
CATCGATGGCACAGGCAGCGTGGGAGCCGCCCTGGGACCACTGCTGGCAGGACTGCTGTCTCCTAGCGGA
TGGTCCAACGTGTTCTACATGCTGATGTTTGCCGACGCCTGCGCCCTGCTGTTCCTGATCCGGCTGATCC
ACAAGGAGCTGTCCTGTCCAGGATCTGCCACCGGCGATCAGGTGCCCTTTAAGGAGCAG
